>Addgene plasmid #49967 | JA1272 | depositor partial sequence | sequence record 74532 | TALE sequence
ATGGTGGACTTGAGGACACTCGGTTATTCGCAACAGCAACAGGAGAAAATCAAGCCTAAGGTCAGGAGCA
CCGTCGCGCAACACCACGAGGCGCTTGTGGGGCATGGCTTCACTCATGCGCATATTGTCGCGCTTTCACA
GCACCCTGCGGCGCTTGGGACGGTGGCTGTCAAATACCAAGATATGATTGCGGCCCTGCCCGAAGCCACG
CACGAGGCAATTGTAGGGGTCGGTAAACAGTGGTCGGGAGCGCGAGCACTTGAGGCGCTGCTGACTGTGG
CGGGTGAGCTTAGGGGGCCTCCGCTCCAGCTCGACACCGGGCAGCTGCTGAAGATCGCGAAGAGAGGGGG
AGTAACAGCGGTAGAGGCAGTGCACGCCTGGCGCAATGCGCTCACCGGGGCCCCCTTGAACCTGACCCCA
GACCAGGTAGTCGCAATCGCGAACAATAATGGGGGAAAGCAAGCCCTGGAAACCGTGCAAAGGTTGTTGC
CGGTCCTTTGTCAAGACCACGGCCTTACACCGGAGCAAGTCGTGGCCATTGCAAATAATAACGGTGGCAA
ACAGGCTCTTGAGACGGTTCAGAGACTTCTCCCAGTTCTCTGTCAAGCCCACGGGCTGACTCCCGATCAA
GTTGTAGCGATTGCGTCCAACGGTGGAGGGAAACAAGCATTGGAGACTGTCCAACGGCTCCTTCCCGTGT
TGTGTCAAGCCCACGGTTTGACGCCTGCACAAGTGGTCGCCATCGCCAACAACAACGGCGGTAAGCAGGC
GCTGGAAACAGTACAGCGCCTGCTGCCTGTACTGTGCCAGGATCATGGACTGACCCCAGACCAGGTAGTC
GCAATCGCGTCACATGACGGGGGAAAGCAAGCCCTGGAAACCGTGCAAAGGTTGTTGCCGGTCCTTTGTC
AAGACCACGGCCTTACACCGGAGCAAGTCGTGGCCATTGCAAGCAACATCGGTGGCAAACAGGCTCTTGA
GACGGTTCAGAGACTTCTCCCAGTTCTCTGTCAAGCCCACGGGCTGACTCCCGATCAAGTTGTAGCGATT
GCGTCCAACGGTGGAGGGAAACAAGCATTGGAGACTGTCCAACGGCTCCTTCCCGTGTTGTGTCAAGCCC
ACGGTTTGACGCCTGCACAAGTGGTCGCCATCGCCAGCCATGATGGCGGTAAGCAGGCGCTGGAAACAGT
ACAGCGCCTGCTGCCTGTACTGTGCCAGGATCATGGACTGACCCCAGACCAGGTAGTCGCAATCGCGTCA
AACGGAGGGGGAAAGCAAGCCCTGGAAACCGTGCAAAGGTTGTTGCCGGTCCTTTGTCAAGACCACGGCC
TTACACCGGAGCAAGTCGTGGCCATTGCAAATAATAACGGTGGCAAACAGGCTCTTGAGACGGTTCAGAG
ACTTCTCCCAGTTCTCTGTCAAGCCCACGGGCTGACTCCCGATCAAGTTGTAGCGATTGCGTCGAACATT
GGAGGGAAACAAGCATTGGAGACTGTCCAACGGCTCCTTCCCGTGTTGTGTCAAGCCCACGGTTTGACGC
CTGCACAAGTGGTCGCCATCGCCAGCCATGATGGCGGTAAGCAGGCGCTGGAAACAGTACAGCGCCTGCT
GCCTGTACTGTGCCAGGATCATGGACTGACCCCAGACCAGGTAGTCGCAATCGCGTCAAACGGAGGGGGA
AAGCAAGCCCTGGAAACCGTGCAAAGGTTGTTGCCGGTCCTTTGTCAAGACCACGGCCTTACACCGGAGC
AAGTCGTGGCCATTGCATCCCACGACGGTGGCAAACAGGCTCTTGAGACGGTTCAGAGACTTCTCCCAGT
TCTCTGTCAAGCCCACGGGCTGACTCCCGATCAAGTTGTAGCGATTGCGTCGCATGACGGAGGGAAACAA
GCATTGGAGACTGTCCAACGGCTCCTTCCCGTGTTGTGTCAAGCCCACGGTTTGACGCCTGCACAAGTGG
TCGCCATCGCCTCGAATGGCGGCGGTAAGCAGGCGCTGGAAACAGTACAGCGCCTGCTGCCTGTACTGTG
CCAGGATCATGGACTGACCCCAGACCAGGTAGTCGCAATCGCGAACAATAATGGGGGAAAGCAAGCCCTG
GAAACCGTGCAAAGGTTGTTGCCGGTCCTTTGTCAAGACCACGGCCTTACACCGGAGCAAGTCGTGGCCA
TTGCAAGCAACATCGGTGGCAAACAGGCTCTTGAGACGGTTCAGAGACTTCTCCCAGTTCTCTGTCAAGC
CCACGGGCTGACACCCGAACAGGTGGTCGCCATTGCTAATAATAACGGAGGACGGCCAGCCTTGGAG
