>Addgene plasmid #49967 | JA1272 | addgene partial sequence | sequence record 76007 | EF1a-F 5'-TCAAGCCTCAGACAGTGGTTC-3'
AGCGGCCGCCACCATGGCCCCCAAGAAGAAGAGGAAGGTGGGCATTCACCGCGGGGTACCTATGGTGGAC
TTGAGGACACTCGGTTATTCGCAACAGCAACAGGAGAAAATCAAGCCTAAGGTCAGGAGCACCGTCGCGC
AACACCACGAGGCGCTTGTGGGGCATGGCTTCACTCATGCGCATATTGTCGCGCTTTCACAGCACCCTGC
GGCGCTTGGGACGGTGGCTGTCAAATACCAAGATATGATTGCGGCCCTGCCCGAAGCCACGCACGAGGCA
ATTGTAGGGGTCGGTAAACAGTGGTCGGGAGCGCGAGCACTTGAGGCGCTGCTGACTGTGGCGGGTGAGC
TTAGGGGGCCTCCGCTCCAGCTCGACACCGGGCAGCTGCTGAAGATCGCGAAGAGAGGGGGAGTAACAGC
GGTAGAGGCAGTGCACGCCTGGCGCAATGCGCTCACCGGGGCCCCCTTGAACCTGACCCCAGACCAGGTA
GTCGCAATCGCGAACAATAATGGGGGAAAGCAAGCCCTGGAAACCGTGCAAAGGTTGTTGCCGGTCCTTT
GTCAAGACCACGGCCTTACACCGGAGCAAGTCGTGGCCATTGCAAATAATAACGGTGGCAAACAGGCTCT
TGAGACGGTTCAGAGACTTCTCCCAGTTCTCTGTCAAGCCCACGGGCTGACTCCCGATCAAGTTGTAGCG
ATTGCGTCCAACGGTGGAGGGAAACAAGCATTGGAGACTGTCCAACGGCTCCTTCCCGTGTTGTGTCAAG
CCCACGGTTTGACGCCTGCACAAGTGGTCGCCATCGCCAACAACAACGGCGGTAAGCAGGCGCTGGAAAC
AGTACAGCGCCTGCTGCCTGTACTGTGCCAGGATCATGGACTGACCCCAGA
