[The description below was written by a language model from this plasmid's Addgene catalogue record.]
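Description:
JA1272 is a mammalian expression plasmid encoding a programmable TALE-TET1CD fusion protein, built on the pJFA345D4 backbone and catalogued under the TALEN vector type, although the effector here is a demethylase domain rather than a nuclease. It is propagated in E. coli under ampicillin selection. The record does not state the origin of replication or copy number, and no feature table is provided, so other backbone elements such as polyadenylation signals, nuclear localisation signals or epitope tags cannot be confirmed from the available information.

The payload, designated Tet1CD HB-8, consists of a custom TALE repeat array joined to the catalytic domain of TET1, the dioxygenase that oxidises 5-methylcytosine and thereby initiates active DNA demethylation. The repeat array was inserted into the backbone by restriction cloning at BsmBI sites, a type IIS enzyme commonly used for assembling TALE repeats into a receiving vector that already carries the flanking TALE and effector sequences. This array was engineered to recognise site number 8 in the human beta-globin (HBB) gene, so the HBB annotation refers to the genomic target rather than to a globin coding sequence carried by the plasmid. Expression is driven by the EF1a promoter, a strong constitutive promoter active in many mammalian cell types.

When expressed in human cells, the fusion is intended to bind its HBB target and demethylate CpG dinucleotides adjacent to the binding site. This allows locus-specific editing of DNA methylation and testing of how it affects expression of the endogenous gene. It is one of a set of TALE-TET1 constructs aimed at different sites.
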