Addgene plasmid #49967: JA1272
Purpose: Expresses a TALE-TET1CD (catalytic domain of TET1) fusion protein engineered to bind a site in the human beta-globin (HBB) gene and demethylate CpGs adjacent to the binding site
Depositing lab: Keith Joung. Depositing organization: Massachusetts General Hospital. Publication: Targeted DNA demethylation and activation of endogenous genes using programmable TALE-TET1 fusion proteins. Maeder ML, Angstman JF, Richardson ME, Linder SJ, Cascio VM, Tsai SQ, Ho QH, Sander JD, Reyon D, Bernstein BE, Costello JF, Wilkinson MF, Joung JK. Nat Biotechnol. 2013 Oct 9. doi: 10.1038/nbt.2726. PubMed 24108092.
Backbone
  Vector backbone: pJFA345D4
  Backbone manufacturer: Joung lab (Addgene plasmid #49238)
  Vector type: TALEN
Growth in bacteria
  Bacterial resistance: Ampicillin, 100 μg/mL
  Growth temperature: 37°C
  Growth strain: XL1 Blue
  Copy number: Unknown
Gene/Insert
  Gene/Insert name: Tet1CD HB-8 (alt names: HB-8; human beta-globin (HBB) site #8)
  Species: H. sapiens (human)
  Entrez Gene: HBB (a.k.a. CD113t-C, ECYT6, beta-globin)
  Promoter: EF1a
  Cloning method: Restriction Enzyme; 5′ cloning site BsmBI (unknown if destroyed); 3′ cloning site BsmBI (unknown if destroyed)
  Sequencing primers: 5′ EF1a-F 5'-TCAAGCCTCAGACAGTGGTTC-3'; 3′ OJA199 5'-CACCATCACAGCAGTTGG-3'
Terms and licenses: Academic/Nonprofit Terms; Industry Terms: Not Available to Industry
Depositor comments: TALE target site is: TGGTGCATCTGACTCCTGAG. See Supplementary Figure 13 of associated publication for amino acid sequences of backbone and TALE repeat array.
How to cite: JA1272 was a gift from Keith Joung (Addgene plasmid # 49967 ; http://n2t.net/addgene:49967 ; RRID:Addgene_49967)
